>Addgene plasmid #51831 | TM9-bio-His | depositor full sequence | sequence record 79668 | TM9-bio-His sequence 7475 bps
GTCGACCTCCATCACGGCCTATAAGAGTGAGGGGGAGTCAGCGGAGTTCTCCTTCCCACTCAACCTTGGA
GAGGAAAGCCTGCAGGGAGAGTTGAGATGGAAGGCAGAGAAGGCTCCTTCTTCCCAGTCCTGGATCACCT
TCTCCCTAAAGAACCAAAAGGTGTCTGTGCAGAAGTCTACTAGCAACCCCAAGTTCCAGCTGTCCGAAAC
GCTCCCACTCACCCTTCAGATACCCCAGGTCTCCCTTCAGTTTGCTGGTTCTGGCAACCTGACCCTGACT
CTGGACAGAGGGATACTGTATCAGGAAGTGAACCTGGTGGTGATGAAAGTGACTCAGCCCGACAGCAACA
CTTTGACCTGTGAGGTGATGGGACCCACCTCACCCAAGATGAGACTGATCTTGAAGCAGGAGAATCAGGA
GGCCAGGGTCTCCAGGCAGGAGAAAGTGATTCAAGTGCAGGCCCCTGAAGCAGGGGTGTGGCAATGTCTA
CTGAGTGAAGGTGAAGAGGTCAAGATGGACTCCAAGATCCAGGTTTTATCCAAAGGGTTGAATTCCGGCA
GCCTGCACCACATCCTGGACGCCCAGAAGATGCTGTGGAACCACAGGGACAGGAACCTGCCTCCTCTGGC
CCCTCTGGGCCCCCACCACCATCACCACCATTGAGTCTAGACACGTGATTAATTAAGGATCCCCCGACCT
CGACCTCTGGCTAATAAAGGAAATTTATTTTCATTGCAATAGTGTGTTGGAATTTTTTGTGTCTCTCACT
CGGAAGGACATATGGGAGGGCAAATCATTTGGTCGAGATCCCTCGGAGATCTCTAGCTAGAGGATCGATC
CCCGCCCCGGACGAACTAAACCTGACTACGACATCTCTGCCCCTTCTTCGCGGGGCAGTGCATGTAATCC
CTTCAGTTGGTTGGTACAACTTGCCAACTGGGCCCTGTTCCACATGTGACACGGGGGGGGACCAAACACA
AAGGGGTTCTCTGACTGTAGTTGACATCCTTATAAATGGATGTGCACATTTGCCAACACTGAGTGGCTTT
CATCCTGGAGCAGACTTTGCAGTCTGTGGACTGCAACACAACATTGCCTTTATGTGTAACTCTTGGCTGA
AGCTCTTACACCAATGCTGGGGGACATGTACCTCCCAGGGGCCCAGGAAGACTACGGGAGGCTACACCAA
CGTCAATCAGAGGGGCCTGTGTAGCTACCGATAAGCGGACCCTCAAGAGGGCATTAGCAATAGTGTTTAT
AAGGCCCCCTTGTTAACCCTAAACGGGTAGCATATGCTTCCCGGGTAGTAGTATATACTATCCAGACTAA
CCCTAATTCAATAGCATATGTTACCCAACGGGAAGCATATGCTATCGAATTAGGGTTAGTAAAAGGGTCC
TAAGGAACAGCGATATCTCCCACCCCATGAGCTGTCACGGTTTTATTTACATGGGGTCAGGATTCCACGA
GGGTAGTGAACCATTTTAGTCACAAGGGCAGTGGCTGAAGATCAAGGAGCGGGCAGTGAACTCTCCTGAA
TCTTCGCCTGCTTCTTCATTCTCCTTCGTTTAGCTAATAGAATAACTGCTGAGTTGTGAACAGTAAGGTG
TATGTGAGGTGCTCGAAAACAAGGTTTCAGGTGACGCCCCCAGAATAAAATTTGGACGGGGGGTTCAGTG
GTGGCATTGTGCTATGACACCAATATAACCCTCACAAACCCCTTGGGCAATAAATACTAGTGTAGGAATG
AAACATTCTGAATATCTTTAACAATAGAAATCCATGGGGTGGGGACAAGCCGTAAAGACTGGATGTCCAT
CTCACACGAATTTATGGCTATGGGCAACACATAATCCTAGTGCAATATGATACTGGGGTTATTAAGATGT
GTCCCAGGCAGGGACCAAGACAGGTGAACCATGTTGTTACACTCTATTTGTAACAAGGGGAAAGAGAGTG
GACGCCGACAGCAGCGGACTCCACTGGTTGTCTCTAACACCCCCGAAAATTAAACGGGGCTCCACGCCAA
TGGGGCCCATAAACAAAGACAAGTGGCCACTCTTTTTTTTGAAATTGTGGAGTGGGGGCACGCGTCAGCC
CCCACACGCCGCCCTGCGGTTTTGGACTGTAAAATAAGGGTGTAATAACTTGGCTGATTGTAACCCCGCT
AACCACTGCGGTCAAACCACTTGCCCACAAAACCACTAATGGCACCCCGGGGAATACCTGCATAAGTAGG
TGGGCGGGCCAAGATAGGGGCGCGATTGCTGCGATCTGGAGGACAAATTACACACACTTGCGCCTGAGCG
CCAAGCACAGGGTTGTTGGTCCTCATATTCACGAGGTCGCTGAGAGCACGGTGGGCTAATGTTGCCATGG
GTAGCATATACTACCCAAATATCTGGATAGCATATGCTATCCTAATCTATATCTGGGTAGCATAGGCTAT
CCTAATCTATATCTGGGTAGCATATGCTATCCTAATCTATATCTGGGTAGTATATGCTATCCTAATTTAT
ATCTGGGTAGCATAGGCTATCCTAATCTATATCTGGGTAGCATATGCTATCCTAATCTATATCTGGGTAG
TATATGCTATCCTAATCTGTATCCGGGTAGCATATGCTATCCTAATAGAGATTAGGGTAGTATATGCTAT
CCTAATTTATATCTGGGTAGCATATACTACCCAAATATCTGGATAGCATATGCTATCCTAATCTATATCT
GGGTAGCATATGCTATCCTAATCTATATCTGGGTAGCATAGGCTATCCTAATCTATATCTGGGTAGCATA
TGCTATCCTAATCTATATCTGGGTAGTATATGCTATCCTAATTTATATCTGGGTAGCATAGGCTATCCTA
ATCTATATCTGGGTAGCATATGCTATCCTAATCTATATCTGGGTAGTATATGCTATCCTAATCTGTATCC
GGGTAGCATATGCTATCCTCATGATAAGCTGTCAAACATGAGAATTTTCTTGAAGACGAAAGGGCCTCGT
GATACGCCTATTTTTATAGGTTAATGTCATGATAATAATGGTTTCTTAGACGTCAGGTGGCACTTTTCGG
GGAAATGTGCGCGGAACCCCTATTTGTTTATTTTTCTAAATACATTCAAATATGTATCCGCTCATGAGAC
AATAACCCTGATAAATGCTTCAATAATATTGAAAAAGGAAGAGTATGAGTATTCAACATTTCCGTGTCGC
CCTTATTCCCTTTTTTGCGGCATTTTGCCTTCCTGTTTTTGCTCACCCAGAAACGCTGGTGAAAGTAAAA
GATGCTGAAGATCAGTTGGGTGCACGAGTGGGTTACATCGAACTGGATCTCAACAGCGGTAAGATCCTTG
AGAGTTTTCGCCCCGAAGAACGTTTTCCAATGATGAGCACTTTTAAAGTTCTGCTATGTGGCGCGGTATT
ATCCCGTGTTGACGCCGGGCAAGAGCAACTCGGTCGCCGCATACACTATTCTCAGAATGACTTGGTTGAG
TACTCACCAGTCACAGAAAAGCATCTTACGGATGGCATGACAGTAAGAGAATTATGCAGTGCTGCCATAA
CCATGAGTGATAACACTGCGGCCAACTTACTTCTGACAACGATCGGAGGACCGAAGGAGCTAACCGCTTT
TTTGCACAACATGGGGGATCATGTAACTCGCCTTGATCGTTGGGAACCGGAGCTGAATGAAGCCATACCA
AACGACGAGCGTGACACCACGATGCCTGCAGCAATGGCAACAACGTTGCGCAAACTATTAACTGGCGAAC
TACTTACTCTAGCTTCCCGGCAACAATTAATAGACTGGATGGAGGCGGATAAAGTTGCAGGACCACTTCT
GCGCTCGGCCCTTCCGGCTGGCTGGTTTATTGCTGATAAATCTGGAGCCGGTGAGCGTGGGTCTCGCGGT
ATCATTGCAGCACTGGGGCCAGATGGTAAGCCCTCCCGTATCGTAGTTATCTACACGACGGGGAGTCAGG
CAACTATGGATGAACGAAATAGACAGATCGCTGAGATAGGTGCCTCACTGATTAAGCATTGGTAACTGTC
AGACCAAGTTTACTCATATATACTTTAGATTGATTTAAAACTTCATTTTTAATTTAAAAGGATCTAGGTG
AAGATCCTTTTTGATAATCTCATGACCAAAATCCCTTAACGTGAGTTTTCGTTCCACTGAGCGTCAGACC
CCGTAGAAAAGATCAAAGGATCTTCTTGAGATCCTTTTTTTCTGCGCGTAATCTGCTGCTTGCAAACAAA
AAAACCACCGCTACCAGCGGTGGTTTGTTTGCCGGATCAAGAGCTACCAACTCTTTTTCCGAAGGTAACT
GGCTTCAGCAGAGCGCAGATACCAAATACTGTTCTTCTAGTGTAGCCGTAGTTAGGCCACCACTTCAAGA
ACTCTGTAGCACCGCCTACATACCTCGCTCTGCTAATCCTGTTACCAGTGGCTGCTGCCAGTGGCGATAA
GTCGTGTCTTACCGGGTTGGACTCAAGACGATAGTTACCGGATAAGGCGCAGCGGTCGGGCTGAACGGGG
GGTTCGTGCACACAGCCCAGCTTGGAGCGAACGACCTACACCGAACTGAGATACCTACAGCGTGAGCTAT
GAGAAAGCGCCACGCTTCCCGAAGGGAGAAAGGCGGACAGGTATCCGGTAAGCGGCAGGGTCGGAACAGG
AGAGCGCACGAGGGAGCTTCCAGGGGGAAACGCCTGGTATCTTTATAGTCCTGTCGGGTTTCGCCACCTC
TGACTTGAGCGTCGATTTTTGTGATGCTCGTCAGGGGGGCGGAGCCTATGGAAAAACGCCAGCAACGCGG
CCTTTTTACGGTTCCTGGCCTTTTGCTGGCCTTTTGCTCACATGTTCTTTCCTGCGTTATCCCCTGATTC
TGTGGATAACCGTATTACCGCCTTTGAGTGAGCTGATACCGCTCGCCGCAGCCGAACGACCGAGCGCAGC
GAGTCAGTGAGCGAGGAAGCGGAAGAGCGCCCAATACGCAAACCGCCTCTCCCCGCGCGTTGGCCGATTC
ATTAATGCAGCTGGCACGACAGGTTTCCCGACTGGAAAGCGGGCAGTGAGCGCAACGCAATTAATGTGAG
TTAGCTCACTCATTAGGCACCCCAGGCTTTACACTTTATGCTTCCGGCTCGTATGTTGTGTGGAATTGTG
AGCGGATAACAATTTCACACAGGAAACAGCTATGACCATGATTACGCCAAGCTCTAGCTAGAGGTCGACC
AATTCTCATGTTTGACAGCTTATCATCGCAGATCCGGGCAACGTTGTTGCCATTGCTGCAGGCGCAGAAC
TGGTAGGTATGGAAGATCTATACATTGAATCAATATTGGCAATTAGCCATATTAGTCATTGGTTATATAG
CATAAATCAATATTGGCTATTGGCCATTGCATACGTTGTATCTATATCATAATATGTACATTTATATTGG
CTCATGTCCAATATGACCGCCATGTTGACATTGATTATTGACTAGTTATTAATAGTAATCAATTACGGGG
TCATTAGTTCATAGCCCATATATGGAGTTCCGCGTTACATAACTTACGGTAAATGGCCCGCCTGGCTGAC
CGCCCAACGACCCCCGCCCATTGACGTCAATAATGACGTATGTTCCCATAGTAACGCCAATAGGGACTTT
CCATTGACGTCAATGGGTGGAGTATTTACGGTAAACTGCCCACTTGGCAGTACATCAAGTGTATCATATG
CCAAGTCCGCCCCCTATTGACGTCAATGACGGTAAATGGCCCGCCTGGCATTATGCCCAGTACATGACCT
TACGGGACTTTCCTACTTGGCAGTACATCTACGTATTAGTCATCGCTATTACCATGGTGATGCGGTTTTG
GCAGTACACCAATGGGCGTGGATAGCGGTTTGACTCACGGGGATTTCCAAGTCTCCACCCCATTGACGTC
AATGGGAGTTTGTTTTGGCACCAAAATCAACGGGACTTTCCAAAATGTCGTAATAACCCCGCCCCGTTGA
CGCAAATGGGCGGTAGGCGTGTACGGTGGGAGGTCTATATAAGCAGAGCTCGTTTAGTGAACCGTCAGAT
CCTCACTCTCTTCCGCATCGCTGTCTGCGAGGGCCAGCTGTTGGGCTCGCGGTTGAGGACAAACTCTTCG
CGGTCTTTCCAGTACTCTTGGATCGGAAACCCGTCGGCCTCCGAACGGTACTCCGCCACCGAGGGACCTG
AGCGAGTCCGCATCGACCGGATCGGAAAACCTCTCGAGAAAGGCGTCTAACCAGTCACAGTCGCAAGGTA
GGCTGAGCACCGTGGCGGGCGGCAGCGGGTGGCGGTCGGGGTTGTTTCTGGCGGAGGTGCTGCTGATGAT
GTAATTAAAGTAGGCGGTCTTGAGACGGCGGATGGTCGAGGTGAGGTGTGGCAGGCTTGAGATCCAGCTG
TTGGGGTGAGTACTCCCTCTCAAAAGCGGGCATTACTTCTGCGCTAAGATTGTCAGTTTCCAAAAACGAG
GAGGATTTGATATTCACCTGGCCCGATCTGGCCATACACTTGAGTGACAATGACATCCACTTTGCCTTTC
TCTCCACAGGTGTCCACTCCCAGGTCCAAGTTTAAACTGCGGCCGCCACCATGGCCACAGCCATGGACTG
GCTGCCCTGGTCCCTGCTGCTGTTCAGCCTGATGTGCGAGACAAGCGCCTTCTACGTGCCCGGCGTGGCC
CCCATCAACTTCCACCAGAACGACCCCGTGGAGATCAAGGCCGTGAAGCTGACCAGCAGCCGGACCCAGC
TGCCCTACGAGTACTACAGCCTGCCCTTCTGCCAGCCCAGCAAGATCACCTACAAGGCCGAGAACCTGGG
CGAGGTGCTGAGAGGCGACCGGATCGTGAACACCCCCTTCCAGGTGCTGATGAACAGCGAGAAGAAATGC
GAAGTGCTGTGCAGCCAGAGCAACAAGCCCGTGACCCTGACCGTGGAGCAGAGCAGACTGGTGGCCGAGC
GGATCACCGAGGACTACTACGTGCACCTGATCGCCGACAATCTGCCCGTGGCCACCCGGCTGGAACTGTA
CAGCAACCGGGACAGCGACGACAAGAAGAAAGAGAAGGACGTCCAGTTCGAGCACGGCTACCGGCTGGGC
TTCACCGACGTGAACAAGATCTATCTGCACAACCACCTGAGCTTCATCCTGTACTACCACCGGGAGGACA
TGGAAGAGGACCAGGAACACACCTACCGGGTCGTGCGGTTCGAAGTGATCCCCCAGAGCATCCGGCTGGA
AGATCTGAAGGCCGACGAGAAGTCCAGCTGCACCCTGCCCGAGGGCACCAACAGCAGCCCCCAGGAAATC
GACCCCACCAAAGAGAACCAGCTGTACTTCACCTACAGCGTGCACTGGGAGGAATCCGACATCAAGTGGG
CCAGCAGATGGGACACCTACCTGACCATGAGCGACGTGCAGATCCACGGCGCGCC
Features (pLannotate 1.2.2; 19 found; start..end, strand, type, name):
      2..553     +  CDS            Cd4 (fragment): CD4_RAT - Experimental evidence at protein level: Swiss-Prot protein existence level 1. Integral membrane glycoprotein that plays an essential role in the immune response and serves multiple functions in responses against both external and internal offenses. In T-cells, functions primarily as a coreceptor for MHC class II molecule:peptide complex. The antigens presented by class II peptides are derived from extracellular proteins while class I peptides are derived from cytosolic proteins. Interacts simultaneously with the T-cell receptor (TCR) and the MHC class II presented by antigen presenti
    713..768     +  polyA_signal   β-globin poly(A) signal: rabbit β-globin polyadenylation signal (Gil and Proudfoot, 1987)
   1282..2963    -  rep_origin     oriP (fragment): Epstein-Barr virus oriP replication origin (Yates et al., 2000)
   3090..3194    +  promoter       AmpR promoter: bla
   3195..4055    +  CDS            AmpR: β-lactamase; bla; confers resistance to ampicillin, carbenicillin, and related antibiotics
   4226..4814    +  rep_origin     ori: high-copy-number ColE1/pMB1/pBR322/pUC origin of replication
   4997..5089    +  CDS            lacI (fragment): lac repressor; lacI; The lac repressor binds to the lac operator to inhibit transcription in E. coli. This inhibition can be relieved by adding lactose or isopropyl-β-D-thiogalactopyranoside (IPTG).
   5102..5123    +  protein_bind   CAP binding site: CAP binding activates transcription in the presence of cAMP. E. coli catabolite activator protein
   5138..5168    +  promoter       lac promoter: promoter for the E. coli lac operon
   5176..5192    +  protein_bind   lac operator: The lac repressor binds to the lac operator to inhibit transcription in E. coli. This inhibition can be relieved by adding lactose or isopropyl-β-D-thiogalactopyranoside (IPTG). lac repressor encoded by lacI
   5262..5278    +  promoter       tet promoter (fragment): E. coli promoter for tetracycline efflux protein gene
   5288..5313    -  CDS            bla(M) (fragment): β-lactamase lacking the signal sequence; bla(M); allows cytosolic expression of β-lactamase
   5487..5866    +  enhancer       CMV enhancer: human cytomegalovirus immediate early enhancer
   5868..6067    +  promoter       CMV promoter: human cytomegalovirus (CMV) immediate early promoter
   6135..6173    +  misc_feature   Ad SA (fragment): adenovirus major late transcript splice acceptor (Friedrich and Soriano, 1991)
   6206..6415    -  CDS            PTP (fragment): TERM_ADE02 - Experimental evidence at protein level: Swiss-Prot protein existence level 1. Protein covalently bound to the viral DNA that acts as a primer for viral genomic replication by DNA strand displacement. Assembles on the viral origin of replication in an initiation complex with viral polymerase, DBP, host NFIA and host POU2F1/OCT1. During initiation, the polymerase covalently couples the first dCTP with Ser- 580 of pTP. The terminal protein stimulates the template activity over 20 fold compared to protein-free templates. Neo-synthesized viral genomes are linked to two preterminal prot
   6446..6535    +  intron         chimeric intron (fragment): chimera between introns from adenovirus and immunoglobulin heavy chain genes
   6554..6600    +  CDS            IgH signal sequence (fragment): signal sequence from the mouse immunoglobulin heavy chain variable region
   6631..7467    +  CDS            TM9SF4 (fragment): TM9S4_HUMAN - Also known as KIAA0255, TUCAP1 From Homo sapiens (Human).
