[The description below was written by a language model from this plasmid's Addgene catalogue record and pLannotate feature annotations shown in this document.]
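Description:
TM9-bio-His is a 7,475 bp mammalian expression plasmid built on the pTT3 backbone. It is designed to produce the extracellular region of human TM9SF4 (transmembrane 9 superfamily member 4) as a soluble, tagged recombinant protein. In bacteria it is maintained at high copy through a ColE1/pUC-type origin and selected with ampicillin via the β-lactamase gene. The backbone also carries a fragment of the Epstein-Barr virus oriP, which allows episomal maintenance in cells that supply EBNA1, a feature commonly exploited for high-yield transient expression. Remnants of lac regulatory elements are also annotated but play no evident role in the mammalian cassette.

Expression is driven by the CMV immediate-early enhancer and promoter. These are followed by adenovirus-derived leader and splice sequences and a chimeric intron fragment, which generally improve transcript processing and yield. The chemically synthesised insert of about 857 bp sits between retained NotI and AscI sites. The annotation shows a short match to a mouse immunoglobulin heavy-chain signal sequence just upstream of the TM9SF4 coding fragment, although the catalogue fields do not comment on which leader directs secretion. Because the map is circular, the TM9SF4 fragment ends near the numbering origin and continues in frame into rat CD4 domains 3 and 4. According to the record, an enzymatic biotinylation sequence, a linker and a His tag follow, though the feature table does not annotate these separately. A rabbit β-globin polyadenylation signal terminates the transcript.

The tags allow purification by the His tag, detection through the CD4 domains, and oriented capture on streptavidin after biotinylation. The associated work used such ectodomains in a human platelet receptor protein microarray to screen for extracellular receptor–ligand interactions.
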