Addgene plasmid #51831: TM9-bio-His
Purpose: Expresses full-length Transmembrane 9 superfamily member 4 precursor ectodomain in mammalian cells. C-terminal rat Cd4d3+4 tag, biotinylation sequence and His tag.
Depositing lab: Gavin Wright. Depositing organization: Wellcome Sanger Institute. Publication: A human platelet receptor protein microarray identifies FcepsilonR1alpha as an activating PEAR1 ligand. Sun Y, Vandenbriele C, Kauskot A, Verhamme P, Hoylaerts MF, Wright GJ. Mol Cell Proteomics. 2015 Feb 23. pii: mcp.M114.046946. 10.1074/mcp.M114.046946 PubMed 25713122.
Backbone
  Vector backbone: pTT3
  Backbone manufacturer: Yves Durocher, NRC
  Backbone size w/o insert (bp): 6618
  Total vector size (bp): 7475
  Modifications to backbone: Rat CD4 d3+4, enzymatic biotinylation sequence, linker and His tag (CD4d3+4-BioLHis).
  Vector type: Mammalian Expression
Growth in bacteria
  Bacterial resistance: Ampicillin, 100 μg/mL
  Growth temperature: 37°C
  Growth strain: Top10
  Copy number: High Copy
Gene/Insert
  Gene/Insert name: TM9 (alt name: Transmembrane 9 superfamily member 4 precursor)
  Species: H. sapiens (human)
  Insert size (bp): 857
  Entrez Gene: TM9SF4 (a.k.a. dJ836N17.2)
  Promoter: CMV
  Tag / fusion protein: rat CD4 d3+4 (C terminal on backbone); enzymatic biotinylation sequence (C terminal on backbone); His tag (C terminal on backbone)
  Cloning method: Restriction Enzyme; 5′ cloning site NotI (not destroyed); 3′ cloning site AscI (not destroyed)
  Sequencing primers: 5′ CMV-fwd
Resource information
  A portion of this plasmid was derived from a plasmid made by: Insert was chemically synthesised.
Terms and licenses: Academic/Nonprofit Terms; Industry Terms: Not Available to Industry
Depositor comments: Article ref 93
How to cite: TM9-bio-His was a gift from Gavin Wright (Addgene plasmid # 51831 ; http://n2t.net/addgene:51831 ; RRID:Addgene_51831)
