>Addgene plasmid #51831 | TM9-bio-His | addgene partial sequence | sequence record 94632 | pMT2-F 5'-TTGCCTTTCTCTCCACAGGT-3'
ACTGCGGCCGCCACCATGGCCACAGCCATGGACTGGCTGCCCTGGTCCCTGCTGCTGTTCAGCCTGATGT
GCGAGACAAGCGCCTTCTACGTGCCCGGCGTGGCCCCCATCAACTTCCACCAGAACGACCCCGTGGAGAT
CAAGGCCGTGAAGCTGACCAGCAGCCGGACCCAGCTGCCCTACGAGTACTACAGCCTGCCCTTCTGCCAG
CCCAGCAAGATCACCTACAAGGCCGAGAACCTGGGCGAGGTGCTGAGAGGCGACCGGATCGTGAACACCC
CCTTCCAGGTGCTGATGAACAGCGAGAAGAAATGCGAAGTGCTGTGCAGCCAGAGCAACAAGCCCGTGAC
CCTGACCGTGGAGCAGAGCAGACTGGTGGCCGAGCGGATCACCGAGGACTACTACGTGCACCTGATCGCC
GACAATCTGCCCGTGGCCACCCGGCTGGAACTGTACAGCAACCGGGACAGCGACGACAAGAAGAAAGAGA
AGGACGTCCAGTTCGAGCACGGCTACCGGCTGGGCTTCACCGACGTGAACAAGATCTATCTGCACAACCA
CCTGAGCTTCATCCTGTACTACCACCGGGAGGACATGGAAGAGGACCAGGAACACACCTACCGGGTCGTG
CGGTTCGAAGTGATCCCCCAGAGCATCCGGCTGGAAGATCTGAAGGCCGACGAGAAGTCCAGCTGCACCC
TGCCCGAGGGCACCAACAGCAGCCCCCAGGAAATCGACCCCACCAAAGAGAACCAGCTGTACTTCACCTA
CAGCGTGCACTGGGAGGAATCCGACATCAAGTGGGCCAGCAGATGGGACACCTACCTGACCATGAGCGAC
GTGCAGATCCACGGCGCGCCGTCGACCTCCATCACGGCCTATAAGAGTGAGGGGGAGTCAGCGGAGTTCT
CCTTCC
