>Addgene plasmid #51831 | TM9-bio-His | addgene partial sequence | sequence record 94840 | rb_glob_PA_term-R 5'-CCCATATGTCCTTCCGAGTG-3'
ATAAATTTCCTTTATTAGCCAGAGGTCGAGGTCGGGGGATCCTTAATTAATCACGTGTCTAGACTCAATG
GTGGTGATGGTGGTGGGGGCCCAGAGGGGCCAGAGGAGGCAGGTTCCTGTCCCTGTGGTTCCACAGCATC
TTCTGGGCGTCCAGGATGTGGTGCAGGCTGCCGGAATTCAACCCTTTGGATAAAACCTGGATCTTGGAGT
CCATCTTGACCTCTTCACCTTCACTCAGTAGACATTGCCACACCCCTGCTTCAGGGGCCTGCACTTGAAT
CACTTTCTCCTGCCTGGAGACCCTGGCCTCCTGATTCTCCTGCTTCAAGATCAGTCTCATCTTGGGTGAG
GTGGGTCCCATCACCTCACAGGTCAAAGTGTTGCTGTCGGGCTGAGTCACTTTCATCACCACCAGGTTCA
CTTCCTGATACAGTATCCCTCTGTCCAGAGTCAGGGTCAGGTTGCCAGAACCAGCAAACTGAAGGGAGAC
CTGGGGTATCTGAAGGGTGAGTGGGAGCGTTTCGGACAGCTGGAACTTGGGGTTGCTAGTAGACTTCTGC
ACAGACACCTTTTGGTTCTTTAGGGAGAAGGTGATCCAGGACTGGGAAGAAGGAGCCTTCTCTGCCTTCC
ATCTCAACTCTCCCTGCAGGCTTTCCTCTCCAAGGTTGAGTGGGAAGGAGAACTCCGCTGACTCCCCCTC
ACTCTTATAGGCCGTGATGGAGGTCGACGGCGCGCCGTGGATCTGCACGTCGCTCATGGTCAGGTAGGTG
TCCCATCTGCTGGCCC
